Addgene plasmid #73301: pTYB3-human PUM1-HD MUT1-1 (Q867E)-intein-CBD
Purpose: Expresses mutant human PUM1-HD
Depositing lab: Traci Hall. Depositing organization: National Institute of Environmental Health Sciences (NIEHS). Publication: Engineering RNA sequence specificity of Pumilio repeats. Cheong CG, Hall TM. Proc Natl Acad Sci U S A. 2006 Sep 12;103(37):13635-9. Epub 2006 Sep 5. 10.1073/pnas.0606294103 PubMed 16954190.
Backbone
  Vector backbone: pTYB3
  Backbone manufacturer: New England Biolabs
  Backbone size w/o insert (bp): 7477
  Vector type: Bacterial Expression
Growth in bacteria
  Bacterial resistance: Ampicillin, 100 μg/mL
  Growth temperature: 37°C
  Growth strain: DH5alpha
  Copy number: Low Copy
Gene/Insert
  Gene/Insert name: human PUM1 Pumilio homology domain (alt name: PUM1)
  Species: H. sapiens (human)
  Insert size (bp): 1053
  Mutation: Q867E
  Entrez Gene: PUM1 (a.k.a. HSPUM, NEDMSF, PUMH, PUMH1, PUML1, SCA47)
  Tag / fusion protein: intein (C terminal on backbone)
  Cloning method: Restriction Enzyme; 5′ cloning site NcoI (not destroyed); 3′ cloning site SapI (destroyed during cloning)
  Sequencing primers: 5′ T7; 3′ IntR
Terms and licenses: Academic/Nonprofit Terms; Industry Terms: Not Available to Industry
How to cite: pTYB3-human PUM1-HD MUT1-1 (Q867E)-intein-CBD was a gift from Traci Hall (Addgene plasmid # 73301 ; http://n2t.net/addgene:73301 ; RRID:Addgene_73301)
