[The description below was written by a language model from this plasmid's Addgene catalogue record.]
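Description:
pTYB3-human PUM1-HD MUT1-1 (Q867E)-intein-CBD is a bacterial expression plasmid built on the pTYB3 backbone from New England Biolabs, a vector of about 7.5 kb before insertion. It is maintained in E. coli under ampicillin selection and is recorded as low copy. No feature table accompanies the record, so the origin of replication and the promoter are not explicitly stated. The use of a T7 primer for 5′ sequencing is consistent with the T7-driven expression typical of this vector family.

The payload is a 1053 bp fragment encoding the Pumilio homology domain (HD) of human PUM1, the RNA-binding region of this protein, which is made up of repeated Pumilio modules. It carries the point mutation Q867E, and the "MUT1-1" designation suggests an alteration in one repeat. The insert was cloned between NcoI, which was retained, and SapI, which was destroyed during cloning. This places the domain in frame with a C-terminal intein supplied by the backbone, followed, as the plasmid name indicates, by a chitin-binding domain (CBD). In this kind of arrangement the CBD lets the fusion be captured on chitin resin, and induced self-cleavage of the intein then releases the target protein from the tag without a protease. SapI cloning is generally used so that few or no extra residues remain at the junction.

The stated purpose is expression of mutant human PUM1-HD. The associated publication concerns engineering the RNA sequence specificity of Pumilio repeats, so the construct serves to produce purified mutant protein, presumably for studies of altered RNA recognition.
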