>Addgene plasmid #73301 | pTYB3-human PUM1-HD MUT1-1 (Q867E)-intein-CBD | depositor partial sequence | sequence record 134922 | T7
CCATGGGCCGCAGCCGCCTTTTGGAAGATTTTCGAAACAACCGGTACCCCAATTTACAACTGCGGGAGAT
TGCTGGACATATAATGGAATTTTCCCAAGACCAGCATGGGTCCAGATTCATTGAACTGAAACTGGAGCGT
GCCACACCAGCTGAGCGCCAGCTTGTCTTCAATGAAATCCTCCAGGCTGCCTACCAACTCATGGTGGATG
TGTTTGGTAATTACGTCATTCAGAAGTTCTTTGAATTTGGCAGTCTTGAACAGAAGCTGGCTTTGGCAGA
ACGGATTCGAGGCCACGTCCTGTCATTGGCACTACAGATGTATGGCTGCCGTGTTATCCAGAAAGCTCTT
GAGTTTATTCCTTCAGACCAGCAGAATGAGATGGTTCGGGAACTAGATGGCCATGTCTTGAAGTGTGTGA
AAGATCAGAATGGCAATCACGTGGTTCAGAAATGCATTGAATGTGTACAGCCCCAGTCTTTGCAATTTAT
CATCGATGCGTTTAAGGGACAGGTATTTGCCTTATCCACACATCCTTATGGCTGCCGAGTGATTCAGAGA
ATCCTGGAGCACTGTCTCCCTGACCAGACACTCCCTATTTTAGAGGAGCTTCACCAGCACACAGAGCAGC
TGGTACAGGATCAATATGGAAATTATGTAATCCAACATGTACTGGAGCACGGTCGTCCTGAGGATAAAAG
CAAAATTGTAGCAGAAATCCGAGGCAATGTACTTGTATTGAGTCAGCACAAATTTGCAAGCAATGTTGTG
GAGAAGTGTGTTACTCACGCCTCACGTACGGAGCGCGCTGTGCTCATCGATGAGGTGTGCACCATGAACG
ACGGTCCCCACAGTGCCTTATACACCATGATGAAGGACCAGTATGCCAACTACGTGGTCCAGAAGATGAT
TGACGTGGCGGAGCCAGGCCAGCGGAAGATCGTCATGCATAAGATCCGGCCCCACATCGCAACTCTTCGT
AAGTACACCTATGGCAAGCACATTCTGGCCAAGCTGGAGAAGTACTACATGAAGAACGGTGTTGACTTAG
GGTGC
