>Addgene plasmid #73301 | pTYB3-human PUM1-HD MUT1-1 (Q867E)-intein-CBD | addgene partial sequence | sequence record 138208 | sceVMA-Intein-R 5'-GGGCTCTGTGCTGACTTTTC-3'
TTCTCTGGGCAATTTAATTACCTCACGAGGTCTGCCATCTTTACCCATGACCTTATTACCAACCTCAATG
TTTTCAATACATTCAATAGACCCATCCGCCATTAAAACATTGGTACCCTTGGCAAAGCACCCTAAGTCAA
CACCGTTCTTCATGTAGTACTTCTCCAGCTTGGCCAGAATGTGCTTGCCATAGGTGTACTTACGAAGAGT
TGCGATGTGGGGCCGGATCTTATGCATGACGATCTTCCGCTGGCCTGGCTCCGCCACGTCAATCATCTTC
TGGACCACGTAGTTGGCATACTGGTCCTTCATCATGGTGTATAAGGCACTGTGGGGACCGTCGTTCATGG
TGCACACCTCATCGATGAGCACAGCGCGCTCCGTACGTGAGGCGTGAGTAACACACTTCTCCACAACATT
GCTTGCAAATTTGTGCTGACTCAATACAAGTACATTGCCTCGGATTTCTGCTACAATTTTGCTTTTATCC
TCAGGACGACCGTGCTCCAGTACATGTTGGATTACATAATTTCCATATTGATCCTGTACCAGCTGCTCTG
TGTGCTGGTGAAGCTCCTCTAAAATAGGGAGTGTCTGGTCAGGGAGACAGTGCTCCAGGATTCTCTGAAT
CACTCGGCAGCCATAAGGATGTGTGGATAAGGCAAATACCTGTCCCTTAAACGCATCGATGATAAATTGC
AAAGACTGGGGCTGTACACATTCAATGCATTTCTGAACCACGTGATTGCCATTCTGATCTTTCACACACT
TCAAGACATGGCCATCTAGTTCCCGAACCATCTCATTCTGCTGGTCTGAAGGAATAAACTCAAGAGCTTT
CTGGATAACACGGCAGCCATACATCTGTAGTGCCAATGACAGGACGTGGCCTCGAATCCGTTCTGCCAAA
GCCAGCTTCTGTTCAAGACTGCCAAATTC
