>Addgene plasmid #73301 | pTYB3-human PUM1-HD MUT1-1 (Q867E)-intein-CBD | addgene partial sequence | sequence record 138209 | T7 5'-TAATACGACTCACTATAGGG-3'
GGGCCGCAGCCGCCTTTTGGAAGATTTTCGAAACAACCGGTACCCCAATTTACAACTGCGGGAGATTGCT
GGACATATAATGGAATTTTCCCAAGACCAGCATGGGTCCAGATTCATTGAACTGAAACTGGAGCGTGCCA
CACCAGCTGAGCGCCAGCTTGTCTTCAATGAAATCCTCCAGGCTGCCTACCAACTCATGGTGGATGTGTT
TGGTAATTACGTCATTCAGAAGTTCTTTGAATTTGGCAGTCTTGAACAGAAGCTGGCTTTGGCAGAACGG
ATTCGAGGCCACGTCCTGTCATTGGCACTACAGATGTATGGCTGCCGTGTTATCCAGAAAGCTCTTGAGT
TTATTCCTTCAGACCAGCAGAATGAGATGGTTCGGGAACTAGATGGCCATGTCTTGAAGTGTGTGAAAGA
TCAGAATGGCAATCACGTGGTTCAGAAATGCATTGAATGTGTACAGCCCCAGTCTTTGCAATTTATCATC
GATGCGTTTAAGGGACAGGTATTTGCCTTATCCACACATCCTTATGGCTGCCGAGTGATTCAGAGAATCC
TGGAGCACTGTCTCCCTGACCAGACACTCCCTATTTTAGAGGAGCTTCACCAGCACACAGAGCAGCTGGT
ACAGGATCAATATGGAAATTATGTAATCCAACATGTACTGGA
